>Addgene plasmid #123248 | pCEP4-DU422gp160-754* | depositor full sequence | sequence record 235201 | pCEP4-DU422gp160-754* sequence 12406 bps
GCCACCATGCCCATGGGTTCCCTCCAACCACTTGCAACGCTTTATCTGCTCGGCATGCTTGTAGCGTCAG
TGCTTGCAAATCTCGACCTTTGGGTCACCGTATACTACGGAGTCCCCGTGTGGAAAGAGGCTAAGACGAC
CCTGTTTTGTGCGTCAGACGCGAAAGCGTATGACAAGGAAGTGCATAACGTGTGGGCAACACACGCATGT
GTTCCGACGGACCCTAACCCGCAGGAAATCGTCCTTGAAAACGTGACCGAAAACTTCAACATGTGGAAGA
ACGACATGGTTGACCAAATGCACGAGGACATAATCAGTCTTTGGGATCAATCCTTGAAGCCCTGTGTGAA
GCTGACGCCTTTGTGCGTAACTTTGAACTGTAAAAACGTAAATATTTCAGCGAATGCTAACGCGACCGCT
ACACTTAATTCAAGTATGAACGGCGAAATAAAGAATTGCTCCTTCAACACCACGACAGAACTTAGAGATA
AAAAGCAAAAAGTCTACGCCCTTTTCTATAAACCGGATGTCGTGCCACTTAACGGTGGTGAGCACAATGA
GACAGGTGAGTACATTCTCATCAACTGCAATTCATCTACAATAACGCAAGCATGTCCGAAAGTTTCCTTC
GATCCGATCCCTATTCACTACTGCGCTCCTGCAGGGTACGCCATACTGAAGTGTAACAATAAAACGTTTA
ACGGAACAGGCCCTTGCAATAATGTAAGTACTGTCCAGTGCACGCATGGCATAAAACCCGTCGTGAGCAC
ACAACTTCTTCTTAACGGATCACTCGCCGAGGAAGAGATCATCGTGCGAAGTGAGAACTTGACGAATAAT
ATAAAGACGATCATAGTCCATCTCAACAAGTCCGTCGAGATTAAATGCACTAGGCCCAACAACAATACGC
GGAAATCCGTACGGATAGGTCCTGGACAAACATTCTATGCTACCGGTGAGATTATAGGTGATATACGCGA
AGCTCATTGCAATATCAGTAGGGAGACCTGGAATTCCACTTTGATCCAAGTGAAAGAAAAACTGCGGGAG
CATTACAACAAAACGATCAAATTTGAACCTTCTTCTGGAGGTGACCTGGAGGTTACGACGCACAGTTTTA
ACTGTAGGGGAGAATTCTTCTACTGCGATACGACCAAGCTGTTCAACGAGACTAAGCTGTTTAACGAGTC
AGAATACGTTGACAATAAGACTATTATCTTGCCCTGCCGGATAAAGCAAATTATCAATATGTGGCAAGAA
GTGGGAAGGGCAATGTACGCGCCGCCGATTGAAGGGAATATTACTTGCAAGAGCAACATAACTGGTCTTC
TTCTCACATGGGATGGTGGAGAGAACAGTACCGAAGGCGTTTTTAGGCCTGGCGGTGGCAATATGAAGGA
TAACTGGCGCTCAGAACTCTATAAGTACAAAGTCGTCGAAATAAAGCCCTTGGGCGTTGCGCCTACGAAA
AGTAAACGAAAAGTAGTAGGGAGGGAAAAGCGAGCGGTTGGCTTGGGTGCAGTGCTTCTCGGGTTCCTGG
GAGCTGCGGGGTCAACAATGGGAGCTGCTTCCATAACCTTGACTGTGCAGGCAAGGCAGCTGCTGAGTGG
GATAGTGCAGCAACAATCCAATCTGCTTAGGGCAATTGAAGCTCAGCAACATCTTTTGCAGCTCACAGTC
TGGGGCATAAAGCAACTGCAAACCAGAGTCCTCGCGATTGAGCGGTATCTTAAGGACCAGCAACTGCTGG
GACTCTGGGGGTGTTCCGGGAAGCTTATTTGTGCCACTGCGGTACCATGGAACTCCTCTTGGTCCAACAA
GTCTCTGGGCGATATTTGGGACAATATGACGTGGATGCAGTGGGATCGCGAGATATCCAACTACACCAAC
ACGATCTTCCGGCTTCTCGAAGACAGTCAGAATCAACAAGAGAAGAATGAGAAGGATCTGTTGGCCCTTG
ACAGCTGGAAAAATCTTTGGAATTGGTTTGACATTACTAACTGGCTGTGGTACATAAAAATCTTCATAAT
GATTGTCGGTGGCCTTATCGGTCTCCGCATCATATTCGGGGTATTGGCTATAGTCAAAAGGGTACGCCAG
GGGTATAGCCCGTTGAGTTTCCAAACGCTCATTCCGAATCCGCGAGGTCCTGATCGCTTGGGACGGATCG
AAGAGGAAGGAGGTGAACAAGACAAGGATCGATCCATACGACTGGTCTCTGGGTTTCTTTAGTAACTCGA
GGCCGGCAAGGCCGGATCCAGACATGATAAGATACATTGATGAGTTTGGACAAACCACAACTAGAATGCA
GTGAAAAAAATGCTTTATTTGTGAAATTTGTGATGCTATTGCTTTATTTGTAACCATTATAAGCTGCAAT
AAACAAGTTAACAACAACAATTGCATTCATTTTATGTTTCAGGTTCAGGGGGAGGTGTGGGAGGTTTTTT
AAAGCAAGTAAAACCTCTACAAATGTGGTATGGCTGATTATGATCCGGCTGCCTCGCGCGTTTCGGTGAT
GACGGTGAAAACCTCTGACACATGCAGCTCCCGGAGACGGTCACAGCTTGTCTGTAAGCGGATGCCGGGA
GCAGACAAGCCCGTCAGGGCGCGTCAGCGGGTGTTGGCGGGTGTCGGGGCGCAGCCATGAGGTCGACTCT
AGAGGATCGATCCCCGCCCCGGACGAACTAAACCTGACTACGACATCTCTGCCCCTTCTTCGCGGGGCAG
TGCATGTAATCCCTTCAGTTGGTTGGTACAACTTGCCAACTGGGCCCTGTTCCACATGTGACACGGGGGG
GGACCAAACACAAAGGGGTTCTCTGACTGTAGTTGACATCCTTATAAATGGATGTGCACATTTGCCAACA
CTGAGTGGCTTTCATCCTGGAGCAGACTTTGCAGTCTGTGGACTGCAACACAACATTGCCTTTATGTGTA
ACTCTTGGCTGAAGCTCTTACACCAATGCTGGGGGACATGTACCTCCCAGGGGCCCAGGAAGACTACGGG
AGGCTACACCAACGTCAATCAGAGGGGCCTGTGTAGCTACCGATAAGCGGACCCTCAAGAGGGCATTAGC
AATAGTGTTTATAAGGCCCCCTTGTTAACCCTAAACGGGTAGCATATGCTTCCCGGGTAGTAGTATATAC
TATCCAGACTAACCCTAATTCAATAGCATATGTTACCCAACGGGAAGCATATGCTATCGAATTAGGGTTA
GTAAAAGGGTCCTAAGGAACAGCGATATCTCCCACCCCATGAGCTGTCACGGTTTTATTTACATGGGGTC
AGGATTCCACGAGGGTAGTGAACCATTTTAGTCACAAGGGCAGTGGCTGAAGATCAAGGAGCGGGCAGTG
AACTCTCCTGAATCTTCGCCTGCTTCTTCATTCTCCTTCGTTTAGCTAATAGAATAACTGCTGAGTTGTG
AACAGTAAGGTGTATGTGAGGTGCTCGAAAACAAGGTTTCAGGTGACGCCCCCAGAATAAAATTTGGACG
GGGGGTTCAGTGGTGGCATTGTGCTATGACACCAATATAACCCTCACAAACCCCTTGGGCAATAAATACT
AGTGTAGGAATGAAACATTCTGAATATCTTTAACAATAGAAATCCATGGGGTGGGGACAAGCCGTAAAGA
CTGGATGTCCATCTCACACGAATTTATGGCTATGGGCAACACATAATCCTAGTGCAATATGATACTGGGG
TTATTAAGATGTGTCCCAGGCAGGGACCAAGACAGGTGAACCATGTTGTTACACTCTATTTGTAACAAGG
GGAAAGAGAGTGGACGCCGACAGCAGCGGACTCCACTGGTTGTCTCTAACACCCCCGAAAATTAAACGGG
GCTCCACGCCAATGGGGCCCATAAACAAAGACAAGTGGCCACTCTTTTTTTTGAAATTGTGGAGTGGGGG
CACGCGTCAGCCCCCACACGCCGCCCTGCGGTTTTGGACTGTAAAATAAGGGTGTAATAACTTGGCTGAT
TGTAACCCCGCTAACCACTGCGGTCAAACCACTTGCCCACAAAACCACTAATGGCACCCCGGGGAATACC
TGCATAAGTAGGTGGGCGGGCCAAGATAGGGGCGCGATTGCTGCGATCTGGAGGACAAATTACACACACT
TGCGCCTGAGCGCCAAGCACAGGGTTGTTGGTCCTCATATTCACGAGGTCGCTGAGAGCACGGTGGGCTA
ATGTTGCCATGGGTAGCATATACTACCCAAATATCTGGATAGCATATGCTATCCTAATCTATATCTGGGT
AGCATAGGCTATCCTAATCTATATCTGGGTAGCATATGCTATCCTAATCTATATCTGGGTAGTATATGCT
ATCCTAATTTATATCTGGGTAGCATAGGCTATCCTAATCTATATCTGGGTAGCATATGCTATCCTAATCT
ATATCTGGGTAGTATATGCTATCCTAATCTGTATCCGGGTAGCATATGCTATCCTAATAGAGATTAGGGT
AGTATATGCTATCCTAATTTATATCTGGGTAGCATATACTACCCAAATATCTGGATAGCATATGCTATCC
TAATCTATATCTGGGTAGCATATGCTATCCTAATCTATATCTGGGTAGCATAGGCTATCCTAATCTATAT
CTGGGTAGCATATGCTATCCTAATCTATATCTGGGTAGTATATGCTATCCTAATTTATATCTGGGTAGCA
TAGGCTATCCTAATCTATATCTGGGTAGCATATGCTATCCTAATCTATATCTGGGTAGTATATGCTATCC
TAATCTGTATCCGGGTAGCATATGCTATCCTCATGCATATACAGTCAGCATATGATACCCAGTAGTAGAG
TGGGAGTGCTATCCTTTGCATATGCCGCCACCTCCCAAGGGGGCGTGAATTTTCGCTGCTTGTCCTTTTC
CTGCTGGTTGCTCCCATTCTTAGGTGAATTTAAGGAGGCCAGGCTAAAGCCGTCGCATGTCTGATTGCTC
ACCAGGTAAATGTCGCTAATGTTTTCCAACGCGAGAAGGTGTTGAGCGCGGAGCTGAGTGACGTGACAAC
ATGGGTATGCCCAATTGCCCCATGTTGGGAGGACGAAAATGGTGACAAGACAGATGGCCAGAAATACACC
AACAGCACGCATGATGTCTACTGGGGATTTATTCTTTAGTGCGGGGGAATACACGGCTTTTAATACGATT
GAGGGCGTCTCCTAACAAGTTACATCACTCCTGCCCTTCCTCACCCTCATCTCCATCACCTCCTTCATCT
CCGTCATCTCCGTCATCACCCTCCGCGGCAGCCCCTTCCACCATAGGTGGAAACCAGGGAGGCAAATCTA
CTCCATCGTCAAAGCTGCACACAGTCACCCTGATATTGCAGGTAGGAGCGGGCTTTGTCATAACAAGGTC
CTTAATCGCATCCTTCAAAACCTCAGCAAATATATGAGTTTGTAAAAAGACCATGAAATAACAGACAATG
GACTCCCTTAGCGGGCCAGGTTGTGGGCCGGGTCCAGGGGCCATTCCAAAGGGGAGACGACTCAATGGTG
TAAGACGACATTGTGGAATAGCAAGGGCAGTTCCTCGCCTTAGGTTGTAAAGGGAGGTCTTACTACCTCC
ATATACGAACACACCGGCGACCCAAGTTCCTTCGTCGGTAGTCCTTTCTACGTGACTCCTAGCCAGGAGA
GCTCTTAAACCTTCTGCAATGTTCTCAAATTTCGGGTTGGAACCTCCTTGACCACGATGCTTTCCAAACC
ACCCTCCTTTTTTGCGCCTGCCTCCATCACCCTGACCCCGGGGTCCAGTGCTTGGGCCTTCTCCTGGGTC
ATCTGCGGGGCCCTGCTCTATCGCTCCCGGGGGCACGTCAGGCTCACCATCTGGGCCACCTTCTTGGTGG
TATTCAAAATAATCGGCTTCCCCTACAGGGTGGAAAAATGGCCTTCTACCTGGAGGGGGCCTGCGCGGTG
GAGACCCGGATGATGATGACTGACTACTGGGACTCCTGGGCCTCTTTTCTCCACGTCCACGACCTCTCCC
CCTGGCTCTTTCACGACTTCCCCCCCTGGCTCTTTCACGTCCTCTACCCCGGCGGCCTCCACTACCTCCT
CGACCCCGGCCTCCACTACCTCCTCGACCCCGGCCTCCACTGCCTCCTCGACCCCGGCCTCCACCTCCTG
CTCCTGCCCCTCCTGCTCCTGCCCCTCCTCCTGCTCCTGCCCCTCCTGCCCCTCCTGCTCCTGCCCCTCC
TGCCCCTCCTGCTCCTGCCCCTCCTGCCCCTCCTGCTCCTGCCCCTCCTGCCCCTCCTCCTGCTCCTGCC
CCTCCTGCCCCTCCTCCTGCTCCTGCCCCTCCTGCCCCTCCTGCTCCTGCCCCTCCTGCCCCTCCTGCTC
CTGCCCCTCCTGCCCCTCCTGCTCCTGCCCCTCCTGCTCCTGCCCCTCCTGCTCCTGCCCCTCCTGCTCC
TGCCCCTCCTGCCCCTCCTGCCCCTCCTCCTGCTCCTGCCCCTCCTGCTCCTGCCCCTCCTGCCCCTCCT
GCCCCTCCTGCTCCTGCCCCTCCTCCTGCTCCTGCCCCTCCTGCCCCTCCTGCCCCTCCTCCTGCTCCTG
CCCCTCCTGCCCCTCCTCCTGCTCCTGCCCCTCCTCCTGCTCCTGCCCCTCCTGCCCCTCCTGCCCCTCC
TCCTGCTCCTGCCCCTCCTGCCCCTCCTCCTGCTCCTGCCCCTCCTCCTGCTCCTGCCCCTCCTGCCCCT
CCTGCCCCTCCTCCTGCTCCTGCCCCTCCTCCTGCTCCTGCCCCTCCTGCCCCTCCTGCCCCTCCTGCCC
CTCCTCCTGCTCCTGCCCCTCCTCCTGCTCCTGCCCCTCCTGCTCCTGCCCCTCCCGCTCCTGCTCCTGC
TCCTGTTCCACCGTGGGTCCCTTTGCAGCCAATGCAACTTGGACGTTTTTGGGGTCTCCGGACACCATCT
CTATGTCTTGGCCCTGATCCTGAGCCGCCCGGGGCTCCTGGTCTTCCGCCTCCTCGTCCTCGTCCTCTTC
CCCGTCCTCGTCCATGGTTATCACCCCCTCTTCTTTGAGGTCCACTGCCGCCGGAGCCTTCTGGTCCAGA
TGTGTCTCCCTTCTCTCCTAGGCCATTTCCAGGTCCTGTACCTGGCCCCTCGTCAGACATGATTCACACT
AAAAGAGATCAATAGACATCTTTATTAGACGACGCTCAGTGAATACAGGGAGTGCAGACTCCTGCCCCCT
CCAACAGCCCCCCCACCCTCATCCCCTTCATGGTCGCTGTCAGACAGATCCAGGTCTGAAAATTCCCCAT
CCTCCGAACCATCCTCGTCCTCATCACCAATTACTCGCAGCCCGGAAAACTCCCGCTGAACATCCTCAAG
ATTTGCGTCCTGAGCCTCAAGCCAGGCCTCAAATTCCTCGTCCCCCTTTTTGCTGGACGGTAGGGATGGG
GATTCTCGGGACCCCTCCTCTTCCTCTTCAAGGTCACCAGACAGAGATGCTACTGGGGCAACGGAAGAAA
AGCTGGGTGCGGCCTGTGAGGATCAGCTTATCGATGATAAGCTGTCAAACATGAGAATTCTTGAAGACGA
AAGGGCCTCGTGATACGCCTATTTTTATAGGTTAATGTCATGATAATAATGGTTTCTTAGACGTCAGGTG
GCACTTTTCGGGGAAATGTGCGCGGAACCCCTATTTGTTTATTTTTCTAAATACATTCAAATATGTATCC
GCTCATGAGACAATAACCCTGATAAATGCTTCAATAATATTGAAAAAGGAAGAGTATGAGTATTCAACAT
TTCCGTGTCGCCCTTATTCCCTTTTTTGCGGCATTTTGCCTTCCTGTTTTTGCTCACCCAGAAACGCTGG
TGAAAGTAAAAGATGCTGAAGATCAGTTGGGTGCACGAGTGGGTTACATCGAACTGGATCTCAACAGCGG
TAAGATCCTTGAGAGTTTTCGCCCCGAAGAACGTTTTCCAATGATGAGCACTTTTAAAGTTCTGCTATGT
GGCGCGGTATTATCCCGTGTTGACGCCGGGCAAGAGCAACTCGGTCGCCGCATACACTATTCTCAGAATG
ACTTGGTTGAGTACTCACCAGTCACAGAAAAGCATCTTACGGATGGCATGACAGTAAGAGAATTATGCAG
TGCTGCCATAACCATGAGTGATAACACTGCGGCCAACTTACTTCTGACAACGATCGGAGGACCGAAGGAG
CTAACCGCTTTTTTGCACAACATGGGGGATCATGTAACTCGCCTTGATCGTTGGGAACCGGAGCTGAATG
AAGCCATACCAAACGACGAGCGTGACACCACGATGCCTGCAGCAATGGCAACAACGTTGCGCAAACTATT
AACTGGCGAACTACTTACTCTAGCTTCCCGGCAACAATTAATAGACTGGATGGAGGCGGATAAAGTTGCA
GGACCACTTCTGCGCTCGGCCCTTCCGGCTGGCTGGTTTATTGCTGATAAATCTGGAGCCGGTGAGCGTG
GGTCTCGCGGTATCATTGCAGCACTGGGGCCAGATGGTAAGCCCTCCCGTATCGTAGTTATCTACACGAC
GGGGAGTCAGGCAACTATGGATGAACGAAATAGACAGATCGCTGAGATAGGTGCCTCACTGATTAAGCAT
TGGTAACTGTCAGACCAAGTTTACTCATATATACTTTAGATTGATTTAAAACTTCATTTTTAATTTAAAA
GGATCTAGGTGAAGATCCTTTTTGATAATCTCATGACCAAAATCCCTTAACGTGAGTTTTCGTTCCACTG
AGCGTCAGACCCCGTAGAAAAGATCAAAGGATCTTCTTGAGATCCTTTTTTTCTGCGCGTAATCTGCTGC
TTGCAAACAAAAAAACCACCGCTACCAGCGGTGGTTTGTTTGCCGGATCAAGAGCTACCAACTCTTTTTC
CGAAGGTAACTGGCTTCAGCAGAGCGCAGATACCAAATACTGTCCTTCTAGTGTAGCCGTAGTTAGGCCA
CCACTTCAAGAACTCTGTAGCACCGCCTACATACCTCGCTCTGCTAATCCTGTTACCAGTGGCTGCTGCC
AGTGGCGATAAGTCGTGTCTTACCGGGTTGGACTCAAGACGATAGTTACCGGATAAGGCGCAGCGGTCGG
GCTGAACGGGGGGTTCGTGCACACAGCCCAGCTTGGAGCGAACGACCTACACCGAACTGAGATACCTACA
GCGTGAGCTATGAGAAAGCGCCACGCTTCCCGAAGGGAGAAAGGCGGACAGGTATCCGGTAAGCGGCAGG
GTCGGAACAGGAGAGCGCACGAGGGAGCTTCCAGGGGGAAACGCCTGGTATCTTTATAGTCCTGTCGGGT
TTCGCCACCTCTGACTTGAGCGTCGATTTTTGTGATGCTCGTCAGGGGGGCGGAGCCTATGGAAAAACGC
CAGCAACGCGGCCTTTTTACGGTTCCTGGCCTTTTGCTGGCCTTGAAGCTGTCCCTGATGGTCGTCATCT
ACCTGCCTGGACAGCATGGCCTGCAACGCGGGCATCCCGATGCCGCCGGAAGCGAGAAGAATCATAATGG
GGAAGGCCATCCAGCCTCGCGTCGCGAACGCCAGCAAGACGTAGCCCAGCGCGTCGGCCCCGAGATGCGC
CGCGTGCGGCTGCTGGAGATGGCGGACGCGATGGATATGTTCTGCCAAGGGTTGGTTTGCGCATTCACAG
TTCTCCGCAAGAATTGATTGGCTCCAATTCTTGGAGTGGTGAATCCGTTAGCGAGGTGCCGCCCTGCTTC
ATCCCCGTGGCCCGTTGCTCGCGTTTGCTGGCGGTGTCCCCGGAAGAAATATATTTGCATGTCTTTAGTT
CTATGATGACACAAACCCCGCCCAGCGTCTTGTCATTGGCGAATTCGAACACGCAGATGCAGTCGGGGCG
GCGCGGTCCGAGGTCCACTTCGCATATTAAGGTGACGCGTGTGGCCTCGAACACCGAGCGACCCTGCAGC
GACCCGCTTAACAGCGTCAACAGCGTGCCGCAGATCCCGGGGGGCAATGAGATATGAAAAAGCCTGAACT
CACCGCGACGTCTGTCGAGAAGTTTCTGATCGAAAAGTTCGACAGCGTCTCCGACCTGATGCAGCTCTCG
GAGGGCGAAGAATCTCGTGCTTTCAGCTTCGATGTAGGAGGGCGTGGATATGTCCTGCGGGTAAATAGCT
GCGCCGATGGTTTCTACAAAGATCGTTATGTTTATCGGCACTTTGCATCGGCCGCGCTCCCGATTCCGGA
AGTGCTTGACATTGGGGAATTCAGCGAGAGCCTGACCTATTGCATCTCCCGCCGTGCACAGGGTGTCACG
TTGCAAGACCTGCCTGAAACCGAACTGCCCGCTGTTCTGCAGCCGGTCGCGGAGGCCATGGATGCGATCG
CTGCGGCCGATCTTAGCCAGACGAGCGGGTTCGGCCCATTCGGACCGCAAGGAATCGGTCAATACACTAC
ATGGCGTGATTTCATATGCGCGATTGCTGATCCCCATGTGTATCACTGGCAAACTGTGATGGACGACACC
GTCAGTGCGTCCGTCGCGCAGGCTCTCGATGAGCTGATGCTTTGGGCCGAGGACTGCCCCGAAGTCCGGC
ACCTCGTGCACGCGGATTTCGGCTCCAACAATGTCCTGACGGACAATGGCCGCATAACAGCGGTCATTGA
CTGGAGCGAGGCGATGTTCGGGGATTCCCAATACGAGGTCGCCAACATCTTCTTCTGGAGGCCGTGGTTG
GCTTGTATGGAGCAGCAGACGCGCTACTTCGAGCGGAGGCATCCGGAGCTTGCAGGATCGCCGCGGCTCC
GGGCGTATATGCTCCGCATTGGTCTTGACCAACTCTATCAGAGCTTGGTTGACGGCAATTTCGATGATGC
AGCTTGGGCGCAGGGTCGATGCGACGCAATCGTCCGATCCGGAGCCGGGACTGTCGGGCGTACACAAATC
GCCCGCAGAAGCGCGGCCGTCTGGACCGATGGCTGTGTAGAAGTACTCGCCGATAGTGGAAACCGACGCC
CCAGCACTCGTCCGGATCGGGAGATGGGGGAGGCTAACTGAAACACGGAAGGAGACAATACCGGAAGGAA
CCCGCGCTATGACGGCAATAAAAAGACAGAATAAAACGCACGGGTGTTGGGTCGTTTGTTCATAAACGCG
GGGTTCGGTCCCAGGGCTGGCACTCTGTCGATACCCCACCGAGACCCCATTGGGGCCAATACGCCCGCGT
TTCTTCCTTTTCCCCACCCCACCCCCCAAGTTCGGGTGAAGGCCCAGGGCTCGCAGCCAACGTCGGGGCG
GCAGGCCCTGCCATAGCCACTGGCCCCGTGGGTTAGGGACGGGGTCCCCCATGGGGAATGGTTTATGGTT
CGTGGGGGTTATTATTTTGGGCGTTGCGTGGGGTCAGGTCCACGACTGGACTGAGCAGACAGACCCATGG
TTTTTGGATGGCCTGGGCATGGACCGCATGTACTGGCGCGACACGAACACCGGGCGTCTGTGGCTGCCAA
ACACCCCCGACCCCCAAAAACCACCGCGCGGATTTCTGGCGTGCCAAGCTAGTCGACCAATTCTCATGTT
TGACAGCTTATCATCGCAGATCCGGGCAACGTTGTTGCCATTGCTGCAGGCGCAGAACTGGTAGGTATGG
AAGATCTATACATTGAATCAATATTGGCAATTAGCCATATTAGTCATTGGTTATATAGCATAAATCAATA
TTGGCTATTGGCCATTGCATACGTTGTATCTATATCATAATATGTACATTTATATTGGCTCATGTCCAAT
ATGACCGCCATGTTGACATTGATTATTGACTAGTTATTAATAGTAATCAATTACGGGGTCATTAGTTCAT
AGCCCATATATGGAGTTCCGCGTTACATAACTTACGGTAAATGGCCCGCCTGGCTGACCGCCCAACGACC
CCCGCCCATTGACGTCAATAATGACGTATGTTCCCATAGTAACGCCAATAGGGACTTTCCATTGACGTCA
ATGGGTGGAGTATTTACGGTAAACTGCCCACTTGGCAGTACATCAAGTGTATCATATGCCAAGTCCGCCC
CCTATTGACGTCAATGACGGTAAATGGCCCGCCTGGCATTATGCCCAGTACATGACCTTACGGGACTTTC
CTACTTGGCAGTACATCTACGTATTAGTCATCGCTATTACCATGGTGATGCGGTTTTGGCAGTACACCAA
TGGGCGTGGATAGCGGTTTGACTCACGGGGATTTCCAAGTCTCCACCCCATTGACGTCAATGGGAGTTTG
TTTTGGCACCAAAATCAACGGGACTTTCCAAAATGTCGTAATAACCCCGCCCCGTTGACGCAAATGGGCG
GTAGGCGTGTACGGTGGGAGGTCTATATAAGCAGAGCTCGTTTAGTGAACCGTCAGATCTCTAGAAGCTG
GGTACCAGCTGCTAGC
Features (pLannotate 1.2.2; 22 found; start..end, strand, type, name):
     46..2229    +  CDS            env (fragment): ENV_HV1Y2 - Experimental evidence at protein level: Swiss-Prot protein existence level 1. [Transmembrane protein gp41]: Acts as a class I viral fusion protein. Under the current model, the protein has at least 3 conformational states: pre-fusion native state, pre-hairpin intermediate state, and post-fusion hairpin state. During fusion of viral and target intracellular membranes, the coiled coil regions (heptad repeats) assume a trimer-of-hairpins structure, positioning the fusion peptide in close proximity to the C-terminal region of the ectodomain. The formation of this structure appears to d
   2255..2389    -  polyA_signal   SV40 poly(A) signal: SV40 polyadenylation signal
   2412..2495    -  CDS            large T antigen (fragment): large T antigen from SV40 (simian virus 40)
   2498..2538    +  CDS            rop (fragment): Rop protein, which maintains plasmids at low copy number; rop
   2650..2668    -  misc_feature   MCS (fragment): pUC18/19 multiple cloning site
   3114..4903    -  rep_origin     oriP: Epstein-Barr virus oriP replication origin (Yates et al., 2000)
   4904..5122    -  CDS            gL (fragment): GL_EBVB9 - Experimental evidence at protein level: Swiss-Prot protein existence level 1. The heterodimer glycoprotein H-glycoprotein L is required for the fusion of viral and plasma membranes leading to virus entry into the host cell. Acts as a functional inhibitor of gH and maintains gH in an inhibited form. Upon binding to host integrins, gL dissociates from gH leading to activation of the viral fusion glycoproteins gB and gH. Fusion of EBV with B-lymphocytes requires the additional receptor- binding protein gp42, which forms a complex with gH/gL. The heterodimer gH/gL targets also host EPHA
   5205..7130    -  CDS            EBNA1: Epstein-Barr nuclear antigen 1, also known as EBNA-1 crucial for latent viral infection, and for episomal amplification of vectors containing the oriP origin (Okita et al., 2013)
   7168..7512    -  CDS            BRRF2_EBVB9 (fragment): Protein inferred from homology: Swiss-Prot protein existence level 3. From Epstein-Barr virus (strain B95-8) (HHV-4) (Human herpesvirus 4).
   7515..7538    -  promoter       tet promoter (fragment): E. coli promoter for tetracycline efflux protein gene
   7651..7755    +  promoter       AmpR promoter: bla
   7756..8616    +  CDS            AmpR: β-lactamase; bla; confers resistance to ampicillin, carbenicillin, and related antibiotics
   8787..9375    +  rep_origin     ori: high-copy-number ColE1/pMB1/pBR322/pUC origin of replication
   9421..9579    -  CDS            TcR (fragment): tetracycline efflux protein; tet; confers resistance to tetracycline
   9700..9900    -  CDS            MDV035 (fragment): UL24_GAHVM - Protein inferred from homology: Swiss-Prot protein existence level 3. May play a role in the dispersal of host nucleolin from the nucleolus throughout the nucleus leading to a decrease in ribosome biogenesis. From Gallid herpesvirus 2 (strain Chicken/Md5/ATCC VR-987) (GaHV-2) (Marek's disease herpesvirus type 1).
   9889..9951    +  promoter       Mini-TK promoter: minimal herpes simplex virus (HSV) thymidine kinase promoter
   9994..11031   +  CDS            HygR: hygromycin B phosphotransferase confers resistance to hygromycin
  11073..11121   +  polyA_signal   HSV TK poly(A) signal: herpes simplex virus thymidine kinase polyadenylation signal (Cole and Stacy, 1985)
  11321..11545   +  CDS            gH (fragment): GH_HHV11 - Experimental evidence at protein level: Swiss-Prot protein existence level 1. The heterodimer glycoprotein H-glycoprotein L is required for the fusion of viral and plasma membranes leading to virus entry into the host cell. Following initial binding to host receptor, membrane fusion is mediated by the fusion machinery composed of gB and the heterodimer gH/gL. May also be involved in the fusion between the virion envelope and the outer nuclear membrane during virion morphogenesis. From Human herpesvirus 1 (strain 17) (HHV-1) (Human herpes simplex virus 1).
  11576..11601   -  CDS            bla(M) (fragment): β-lactamase lacking the signal sequence; bla(M); allows cytosolic expression of β-lactamase
  11775..12154   +  enhancer       CMV enhancer: human cytomegalovirus immediate early enhancer
  12156..12355   +  promoter       CMV promoter: human cytomegalovirus (CMV) immediate early promoter
