[The description below was written by a language model from this plasmid's Addgene catalogue record and pLannotate feature annotations shown in this document.]
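Description:
pCEP4-DU422gp160-754* is a 12.4 kb mammalian expression plasmid built on the Invitrogen pCEP4 episomal backbone and carrying the envelope glycoprotein (Env, gp160) of the HIV-1 isolate DU422. In bacteria it is maintained through a high-copy ColE1/pUC-type origin and selected with ampicillin via the β-lactamase gene. For mammalian cells the backbone supplies the Epstein-Barr virus oriP origin together with an EBNA1 coding sequence. Together these allow the plasmid to replicate and persist as an extrachromosomal episome in permissive primate cells. A hygromycin B phosphotransferase cassette, driven by an HSV thymidine kinase promoter and ended by the TK polyadenylation signal, provides selection in those cells. Several short annotated fragments (herpesvirus genes, rop, tetracycline-resistance and large T antigen pieces) appear to be backbone remnants flanking these elements rather than functional parts.

The payload is a codon-optimized synthetic env gene of about 2.2 kb cloned between NheI and XhoI sites, downstream of the human CMV immediate-early enhancer and promoter and upstream of the SV40 polyadenylation signal. A CD5 leader peptide is fused at the N terminus to act as the secretion signal directing the protein into the secretory pathway. A premature stop codon at position 754 truncates the C-terminal end of the protein, which corresponds to the gp41 cytoplasmic tail. The record does not state the rationale for the truncation. The stated purpose is mammalian expression of DU422 Env, and the associated publication concerns conformational engineering of Env based on mutational tolerance in the CD4- and PG16-bound states, suggesting use in cell-based Env expression for ligand and antibody binding studies.
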