Addgene plasmid #123248: pCEP4-DU422gp160-754*
Purpose: Mammalian expression plasmid for Env from the DU422 HIV-1 isolate; C-terminal truncation
Depositing lab: Erik Procko. Depositing organization: University of Illinois at Urbana-Champaign. Publication: Conformational engineering of HIV-1 Env based on mutational tolerance in the CD4 and PG16 bound states. Heredia JD, Park J, Choi H, Gill KS, Procko E. J Virol. 2019 Mar 20. pii: JVI.00219-19. doi: 10.1128/JVI.00219-19. PubMed 30894475.
Backbone
  Vector backbone: pCEP4
  Backbone manufacturer: Invitrogen
  Backbone size w/o insert (bp): 10393
  Total vector size (bp): 12406
  Vector type: Mammalian Expression
  Selectable markers: Hygromycin
Growth in bacteria
  Bacterial resistance: Ampicillin, 100 μg/mL
  Growth temperature: 37°C
  Growth strain: DH5alpha
  Copy number: High Copy
Gene/Insert
  Gene/Insert name: HIV-1 (DU422) Env (alt names: gp160; Env)
  Species: Human immunodeficiency virus 1
  Insert size (bp): 2235
  Mutation: Codon-optimized synthetic gene; Premature stop codon at position 754
  GenBank ID: ABD83641.1
  Promoter: CMV
  Tag / fusion protein: CD5 leader peptide (N terminal on insert)
  Cloning method: Restriction Enzyme; 5′ cloning site NheI (not destroyed); 3′ cloning site XhoI (not destroyed)
  Sequencing primers: 5′ CMV_fwd; 3′ EBV_rev
Terms and licenses: Academic/Nonprofit Terms; Industry Terms: Not Available to Industry
How to cite: pCEP4-DU422gp160-754* was a gift from Erik Procko (Addgene plasmid # 123248 ; http://n2t.net/addgene:123248 ; RRID:Addgene_123248)
