>Addgene plasmid #123248 | pCEP4-DU422gp160-754* | addgene partial sequence | sequence record 239706 | Addgene Partial NGS Result
GGGGCTCCTGGTCTTCCGCCTCCTCGTCCTCGTCCTCTTCCCCGTCCTCGTCCATGGTTATCACCCCCTC
TTCTTTGAGGTCCACTGCCGCCGGAGCCTTCTGGTCCAGATGTGTCTCCCTTCTCTCCTAGGCCATTTCC
AGGTCCTGTACCTGGCCCCTCGTCAGACATGATTCACACTAAAAGAGATCAATAGACATCTTTATTAGAC
GACGCTCAGTGAATACAGGGAGTGCAGACTCCTGCCCCCTCCAACAGCCCCCCCACCCTCATCCCCTTCA
TGGTCGCTGTCAGACAGATCCAGGTCTGAAAATTCCCCATCCTCCGAACCATCCTCGTCCTCATCACCAA
TTACTCGCAGCCCGGAAAACTCCCGCTGAACATCCTCAAGATTTGCGTCCTGAGCCTCAAGCCAGGCCTC
AAATTCCTCGTCCCCCTTTTTGCTGGACGGTAGGGATGGGGATTCTCGGGACCCCTCCTCTTCCTCTTCA
AGGTCACCAGACAGAGATGCTACTGGGGCAACGGAAGAAAAGCTGGGTGCGGCCTGTGAGGATCAGCTTA
TCGATGATAAGCTGTCAAACATGAGAATTCTTGAAGACGAAAGGGCCTCGTGATACGCCTATTTTTATAG
GTTAATGTCATGATAATAATGGTTTCTTAGACGTCAGGTGGCACTTTTCGGGGAAATGTGCGCGGAACCC
CTATTTGTTTATTTTTCTAAATACATTCAAATATGTATCCGCTCATGAGACAATAACCCTGATAAATGCT
TCAATAATATTGAAAAAGGAAGAGTATGAGTATTCAACATTTCCGTGTCGCCCTTATTCCCTTTTTTGCG
GCATTTTGCCTTCCTGTTTTTGCTCACCCAGAAACGCTGGTGAAAGTAAAAGATGCTGAAGATCAGTTGG
GTGCACGAGTGGGTTACATCGAACTGGATCTCAACAGCGGTAAGATCCTTGAGAGTTTTCGCCCCGAAGA
ACGTTTTCCAATGATGAGCACTTTTAAAGTTCTGCTATGTGGCGCGGTATTATCCCGTGTTGACGCCGGG
CAAGAGCAACTCGGTCGCCGCATACACTATTCTCAGAATGACTTGGTTGAGTACTCACCAGTCACAGAAA
AGCATCTTACGGATGGCATGACAGTAAGAGAATTATGCAGTGCTGCCATAACCATGAGTGATAACACTGC
GGCCAACTTACTTCTGACAACGATCGGAGGACCGAAGGAGCTAACCGCTTTTTTGCACAACATGGGGGAT
CATGTAACTCGCCTTGATCGTTGGGAACCGGAGCTGAATGAAGCCATACCAAACGACGAGCGTGACACCA
CGATGCCTGCAGCAATGGCAACAACGTTGCGCAAACTATTAACTGGCGAACTACTTACTCTAGCTTCCCG
GCAACAATTAATAGACTGGATGGAGGCGGATAAAGTTGCAGGACCACTTCTGCGCTCGGCCCTTCCGGCT
GGCTGGTTTATTGCTGATAAATCTGGAGCCGGTGAGCGTGGGTCTCGCGGTATCATTGCAGCACTGGGGC
CAGATGGTAAGCCCTCCCGTATCGTAGTTATCTACACGACGGGGAGTCAGGCAACTATGGATGAACGAAA
TAGACAGATCGCTGAGATAGGTGCCTCACTGATTAAGCATTGGTAACTGTCAGACCAAGTTTACTCATAT
ATACTTTAGATTGATTTAAAACTTCATTTTTAATTTAAAAGGATCTAGGTGAAGATCCTTTTTGATAATC
TCATGACCAAAATCCCTTAACGTGAGTTTTCGTTCCACTGAGCGTCAGACCCCGTAGAAAAGATCAAAGG
ATCTTCTTGAGATCCTTTTTTTCTGCGCGTAATCTGCTGCTTGCAAACAAAAAAACCACCGCTACCAGCG
GTGGTTTGTTTGCCGGATCAAGAGCTACCAACTCTTTTTCCGAAGGTAACTGGCTTCAGCAGAGCGCAGA
TACCAAATACTGTCCTTCTAGTGTAGCCGTAGTTAGGCCACCACTTCAAGAACTCTGTAGCACCGCCTAC
ATACCTCGCTCTGCTAATCCTGTTACCAGTGGCTGCTGCCAGTGGCGATAAGTCGTGTCTTACCGGGTTG
GACTCAAGACGATAGTTACCGGATAAGGCGCAGCGGTCGGGCTGAACGGGGGGTTCGTGCACACAGCCCA
GCTTGGAGCGAACGACCTACACCGAACTGAGATACCTACAGCGTGAGCTATGAGAAAGCGCCACGCTTCC
CGAAGGGAGAAAGGCGGACAGGTATCCGGTAAGCGGCAGGGTCGGAACAGGAGAGCGCACGAGGGAGCTT
CCAGGGGGAAACGCCTGGTATCTTTATAGTCCTGTCGGGTTTCGCCACCTCTGACTTGAGCGTCGATTTT
TGTGATGCTCGTCAGGGGGGCGGAGCCTATGGAAAAACGCCAGCAACGCGGCCTTTTTACGGTTCCTGGC
CTTTTGCTGGCCTTGAAGCTGTCCCTGATGGTCGTCATCTACCTGCCTGGACAGCATGGCCTGCAACGCG
GGCATCCCGATGCCGCCGGAAGCGAGAAGAATCATAATGGGGAAGGCCATCCAGCCTCGCGTCGCGAACG
CCAGCAAGACGTAGCCCAGCGCGTCGGCCCCGAGATGCGCCGCGTGCGGCTGCTGGAGATGGCGGACGCG
ATGGATATGTTCTGCCAAGGGTTGGTTTGCGCATTCACAGTTCTCCGCAAGAATTGATTGGCTCCAATTC
TTGGAGTGGTGAATCCGTTAGCGAGGTGCCGCCCTGCTTCATCCCCGTGGCCCGTTGCTCGCGTTTGCTG
GCGGTGTCCCCGGAAGAAATATATTTGCATGTCTTTAGTTCTATGATGACACAAACCCCGCCCAGCGTCT
TGTCATTGGCGAATTCGAACACGCAGATGCAGTCGGGGCGGCGCGGTCCGAGGTCCACTTCGCATATTAA
GGTGACGCGTGTGGCCTCGAACACCGAGCGACCCTGCAGCGACCCGCTTAACAGCGTCAACAGCGTGCCG
CAGATCCCGGGGGGCAATGAGATATGAAAAAGCCTGAACTCACCGCGACGTCTGTCGAGAAGTTTCTGAT
CGAAAAGTTCGACAGCGTCTCCGACCTGATGCAGCTCTCGGAGGGCGAAGAATCTCGTGCTTTCAGCTTC
GATGTAGGAGGGCGTGGATATGTCCTGCGGGTAAATAGCTGCGCCGATGGTTTCTACAAAGATCGTTATG
TTTATCGGCACTTTGCATCGGCCGCGCTCCCGATTCCGGAAGTGCTTGACATTGGGGAATTCAGCGAGAG
CCTGACCTATTGCATCTCCCGCCGTGCACAGGGTGTCACGTTGCAAGACCTGCCTGAAACCGAACTGCCC
GCTGTTCTGCAGCCGGTCGCGGAGGCCATGGATGCGATCGCTGCGGCCGATCTTAGCCAGACGAGCGGGT
TCGGCCCATTCGGACCGCAAGGAATCGGTCAATACACTACATGGCGTGATTTCATATGCGCGATTGCTGA
TCCCCATGTGTATCACTGGCAAACTGTGATGGACGACACCGTCAGTGCGTCCGTCGCGCAGGCTCTCGAT
GAGCTGATGCTTTGGGCCGAGGACTGCCCCGAAGTCCGGCACCTCGTGCACGCGGATTTCGGCTCCAACA
ATGTCCTGACGGACAATGGCCGCATAACAGCGGTCATTGACTGGAGCGAGGCGATGTTCGGGGATTCCCA
ATACGAGGTCGCCAACATCTTCTTCTGGAGGCCGTGGTTGGCTTGTATGGAGCAGCAGACGCGCTACTTC
GAGCGGAGGCATCCGGAGCTTGCAGGATCGCCGCGGCTCCGGGCGTATATGCTCCGCATTGGTCTTGACC
AACTCTATCAGAGCTTGGTTGACGGCAATTTCGATGATGCAGCTTGGGCGCAGGGTCGATGCGACGCAAT
CGTCCGATCCGGAGCCGGGACTGTCGGGCGTACACAAATCGCCCGCAGAAGCGCGGCCGTCTGGACCGAT
GGCTGTGTAGAAGTACTCGCCGATAGTGGAAACCGACGCCCCAGCACTCGTCCGGATCGGGAGATGGGGG
AGGCTAACTGAAACACGGAAGGAGACAATACCGGAAGGAACCCGCGCTATGACGGCAATAAAAAGACAGA
ATAAAACGCACGGGTGTTGGGTCGTTTGTTCATAAACGCGGGGTTCGGTCCCAGGGCTGGCACTCTGTCG
ATACCCCACCGAGACCCCATTGGGGCCAATACGCCCGCGTTTCTTCCTTTTCCCCACCCCACCCCCCAAG
TTCGGGTGAAGGCCCAGGGCTCGCAGCCAACGTCGGGGCGGCAGGCCCTGCCATAGCCACTGGCCCCGTG
GGTTAGGGACGGGGTCCCCCATGGGGAATGGTTTATGGTTCGTGGGGGTTATTATTTTGGGCGTTGCGTG
GGGTCAGGTCCACGACTGGACTGAGCAGACAGACCCATGGTTTTTGGATGGCCTGGGCATGGACCGCATG
TACTGGCGCGACACGAACACCGGGCGTCTGTGGCTGCCAAACACCCCCGACCCCCAAAAACCACCGCGCG
GATTTCTGGCGTGCCAAGCTAGTCGACCAATTCTCATGTTTGACAGCTTATCATCGCAGATCCGGGCAAC
GTTGTTGCCATTGCTGCAGGCGCAGAACTGGTAGGTATGGAAGATCTATACATTGAATCAATATTGGCAA
TTAGCCATATTAGTCATTGGTTATATAGCATAAATCAATATTGGCTATTGGCCATTGCATACGTTGTATC
TATATCATAATATGTACATTTATATTGGCTCATGTCCAATATGACCGCCATGTTGACATTGATTATTGAC
TAGTTATTAATAGTAATCAATTACGGGGTCATTAGTTCATAGCCCATATATGGAGTTCCGCGTTACATAA
CTTACGGTAAATGGCCCGCCTGGCTGACCGCCCAACGACCCCCGCCCATTGACGTCAATAATGACGTATG
TTCCCATAGTAACGCCAATAGGGACTTTCCATTGACGTCAATGGGTGGAGTATTTACGGTAAACTGCCCA
CTTGGCAGTACATCAAGTGTATCATATGCCAAGTCCGCCCCCTATTGACGTCAATGACGGTAAATGGCCC
GCCTGGCATTATGCCCAGTACATGACCTTACGGGACTTTCCTACTTGGCAGTACATCTACGTATTAGTCA
TCGCTATTACCATGGTGATGCGGTTTTGGCAGTACACCAATGGGCGTGGATAGCGGTTTGACTCACGGGG
ATTTCCAAGTCTCCACCCCATTGACGTCAATGGGAGTTTGTTTTGGCACCAAAATCAACGGGACTTTCCA
AAATGTCGTAATAACCCCGCCCCGTTGACGCAAATGGGCGGTAGGCGTGTACGGTGGGAGGTCTATATAA
GCAGAGCTCGTTTAGTGAACCGTCAGATCTCTAGAAGCTGGGTACCAGCTGCTAGCGCCACCATGCCCAT
GGGTTCCCTCCAACCACTTGCAACGCTTTATCTGCTCGGCATGCTTGTAGCGTCAGTGCTTGCAAATCTC
GACCTTTGGGTCACCGTATACTACGGAGTCCCCGTGTGGAAAGAGGCTAAGACGACCCTGTTTTGTGCGT
CAGACGCGAAAGCGTATGACAAGGAAGTGCATAACGTGTGGGCAACACACGCATGTGTTCCGACGGACCC
TAACCCGCAGGAAATCGTCCTTGAAAACGTGACCGAAAACTTCAACATGTGGAAGAACGACATGGTTGAC
CAAATGCACGAGGACATAATCAGTCTTTGGGATCAATCCTTGAAGCCCTGTGTGAAGCTGACGCCTTTGT
GCGTAACTTTGAACTGTAAAAACGTAAATATTTCAGCGAATGCTAACGCGACCGCTACACTTAATTCAAG
TATGAACGGCGAAATAAAGAATTGCTCCTTCAACACCACGACAGAACTTAGAGATAAAAAGCAAAAAGTC
TACGCCCTTTTCTATAAACCGGATGTCGTGCCACTTAACGGTGGTGAGCACAATGAGACAGGTGAGTACA
TTCTCATCAACTGCAATTCATCTACAATAACGCAAGCATGTCCGAAAGTTTCCTTCGATCCGATCCCTAT
TCACTACTGCGCTCCTGCAGGGTACGCCATACTGAAGTGTAACAATAAAACGTTTAACGGAACAGGCCCT
TGCAATAATGTAAGTACTGTCCAGTGCACGCATGGCATAAAACCCGTCGTGAGCACACAACTTCTTCTTA
ACGGATCACTCGCCGAGGAAGAGATCATCGTGCGAAGTGAGAACTTGACGAATAATATAAAGACGATCAT
AGTCCATCTCAACAAGTCCGTCGAGATTAAATGCACTAGGCCCAACAACAATACGCGGAAATCCGTACGG
ATAGGTCCTGGACAAACATTCTATGCTACCGGTGAGATTATAGGTGATATACGCGAAGCTCATTGCAATA
TCAGTAGGGAGACCTGGAATTCCACTTTGATCCAAGTGAAAGAAAAACTGCGGGAGCATTACAACAAAAC
GATCAAATTTGAACCTTCTTCTGGAGGTGACCTGGAGGTTACGACGCACAGTTTTAACTGTAGGGGAGAA
TTCTTCTACTGCGATACGACCAAGCTGTTCAACGAGACTAAGCTGTTTAACGAGTCAGAATACGTTGACA
ATAAGACTATTATCTTGCCCTGCCGGATAAAGCAAATTATCAATATGTGGCAAGAAGTGGGAAGGGCAAT
GTACGCGCCGCCGATTGAAGGGAATATTACTTGCAAGAGCAACATAACTGGTCTTCTTCTCACATGGGAT
GGTGGAGAGAACAGTACCGAAGGCGTTTTTAGGCCTGGCGGTGGCAATATGAAGGATAACTGGCGCTCAG
AACTCTATAAGTACAAAGTCGTCGAAATAAAGCCCTTGGGCGTTGCGCCTACGAAAAGTAAACGAAAAGT
AGTAGGGAGGGAAAAGCGAGCGGTTGGCTTGGGTGCAGTGCTTCTCGGGTTCCTGGGAGCTGCGGGGTCA
ACAATGGGAGCTGCTTCCATAACCTTGACTGTGCAGGCAAGGCAGCTGCTGAGTGGGATAGTGCAGCAAC
AATCCAATCTGCTTAGGGCAATTGAAGCTCAGCAACATCTTTTGCAGCTCACAGTCTGGGGCATAAAGCA
ACTGCAAACCAGAGTCCTCGCGATTGAGCGGTATCTTAAGGACCAGCAACTGCTGGGACTCTGGGGGTGT
TCCGGGAAGCTTATTTGTGCCACTGCGGTACCATGGAACTCCTCTTGGTCCAACAAGTCTCTGGGCGATA
TTTGGGACAATATGACGTGGATGCAGTGGGATCGCGAGATATCCAACTACACCAACACGATCTTCCGGCT
TCTCGAAGACAGTCAGAATCAACAAGAGAAGAATGAGAAGGATCTGTTGGCCCTTGACAGCTGGAAAAAT
CTTTGGAATTGGTTTGACATTACTAACTGGCTGTGGTACATAAAAATCTTCATAATGATTGTCGGTGGCC
TTATCGGTCTCCGCATCATATTCGGGGTATTGGCTATAGTCAAAAGGGTACGCCAGGGGTATAGCCCGTT
GAGTTTCCAAACGCTCATTCCGAATCCGCGAGGTCCTGATCGCTTGGGACGGATCGAAGAGGAAGGAGGT
GAACAAGACAAGGATCGATCCATACGACTGGTCTCTGGGTTTCTTTAGTAACTCGAGGCCGGCAAGGCCG
GATCCAGACATGATAAGATACATTGATGAGTTTGGACAAACCACAACTAGAATGCAGTGAAAAAAATGCT
TTATTTGTGAAATTTGTGATGCTATTGCTTTATTTGTAACCATTATAAGCTGCAATAAACAAGTTAACAA
CAACAATTGCATTCATTTTATGTTTCAGGTTCAGGGGGAGGTGTGGGAGGTTTTTTAAAGCAAGTAAAAC
CTCTACAAATGTGGTATGGCTGATTATGATCCGGCTGCCTCGCGCGTTTCGGTGATGACGGTGAAAACCT
CTGACACATGCAGCTCCCGGAGACGGTCACAGCTTGTCTGTAAGCGGATGCCGGGAGCAGACAAGCCCGT
CAGGGCGCGTCAGCGGGTGTTGGCGGGTGTCGGGGCGCAGCCATGAGGTCGACTCTAGAGGATCGATCCC
CGCCCCGGACGAACTAAACCTGACTACGACATCTCTGCCCCTTCTTCGCGGGGCAGTGCATGTAATCCCT
TCAGTTGGTTGGTACAACTTGCCAACTGGGCCCTGTTCCACATGTGACACGGGGGGGGACCAAACACAAA
GGGGTTCTCTGACTGTAGTTGACATCCTTATAAATGGATGTGCACATTTGCCAACACTGAGTGGCTTTCA
TCCTGGAGCAGACTTTGCAGTCTGTGGACTGCAACACAACATTGCCTTTATGTGTAACTCTTGGCTGAAG
CTCTTACACCAATGCTGGGGGACATGTACCTCCCAGGGGCCCAGGAAGACTACGGGAGGCTACACCAACG
TCAATCAGAGGGGCCTGTGTAGCTACCGATAAGCGGACCCTCAAGAGGGCATTAGCAATAGTGTTTATAA
GGCCCCCTTGTTAACCCTAAACGGGTAGCATATGCTTCCCGGGTAGTAGTATATACTATCCAGACTAACC
CTAATTCAATAGCATATGTTACCCAACGGGAAGCATATGCTATCGAATTAGGGTTAGTAAAAGGGTCCTA
AGGAACAGCGATATCTCCCACCCCATGAGCTGTCACGGTTTTATTTACATGGGGTCAGGATTCCACGAGG
GTAGTGAACCATTTTAGTCACAAGGGCAGTGGCTGAAGATCAAGGAGCGGGCAGTGAACTCTCCTGAATC
TTCGCCTGCTTCTTCATTCTCCTTCGTTTAGCTAATAGAATAACTGCTGAGTTGTGAACAGTAAGGTGTA
TGTGAGGTGCTCGAAAACAAGGTTTCAGGTGACGCCCCCAGAATAAAATTTGGACGGGGGGTTCAGTGGT
GGCATTGTGCTATGACACCAATATAACCCTCACAAACCCCTTGGGCAATAAATACTAGTGTAGGAATGAA
ACATTCTGAATATCTTTAACAATAGAAATCCATGGGGTGGGGACAAGCCGTAAAGACTGGATGTCCATCT
CACACGAATTTATGGCTATGGGCAACACATAATCCTAGTGCAATATGATACTGGGGTTATTAAGATGTGT
CCCAGGCAGGGACCAAGACAGGTGAACCATGTTGTTACACTCTATTTGTAACAAGGGGAAAGAGAGTGGA
CGCCGACAGCAGCGGACTCCACTGGTTGTCTCTAACACCCCCGAAAATTAAACGGGGCTCCACGCCAATG
GGGCCCATAAACAAAGACAAGTGGCCACTCTTTTTTTTGAAATTGTGGAGTGGGGGCACGCGTCAGCCCC
CACACGCCGCCCTGCGGTTTTGGACTGTAAAATAAGGGTGTAATAACTTGGCTGATTGTAACCCCGCTAA
CCACTGCGGTCAAACCACTTGCCCACAAAACCACTAATGGCACCCCGGGGAATACCTGCATAAGTAGGTG
GGCGGGCCAAGATAGGGGCGCGATTGCTGCGATCTGGAGGACAAATTACACACACTTGCGCCTGAGCGCC
AAGCACAGGGTTGTTGGTCCTCATATTCACGAGGTCGCTGAGAGCACGGTGGGCTAATGTTGCCATGGGT
AGCATATACTACCCAAATATCTGGATAGCATATGCTATCCTAATCTATATCTGGGTAGCATAGGCTATCC
TAATCTATATCTGGGTAGCATATGCTATCCTAATCTATATCTGGGTAGTATATGCTATCCTAATTTATAT
CTGGGTAGCATAGGCTATCCTAATCTATATCTGGGTAGCATATGCTATCCTAATCTATATCTGGGTAGTA
TATGCTATCCTAATCTGTATCCGGGTAGCATATGCTATCCTAATAGAGATTAGGGTAGTATATGCTATCC
TAATTTATATCTGGGTAGCATATACTACCCAAATATCTGGATAGCATATGCTATCCTAATCTATATCTGG
GTAGCATATGCTATCCTAATCTATATCTGGGTAGCATAGGCTATCCTAATCTATATCTGGGTAGCATATG
CTATCCTAATCTATATCTGGGTAGTATATGCTATCCTAATTTATATCTGGGTAGCATAGGCTATCCTAAT
CTATATCTGGGTAGCATATGCTATCCTAATCTATATCTGGGTAGTATATGCTATCCTAATCTGTATCCGG
GTAGCATATGCTATCCTCATGCATATACAGTCAGCATATGATACCCAGTAGTAGAGTGGGAGTGCTATCC
TTTGCATATGCCGCCACCTCCCAAGGGGGCGTGAATTTTCGCTGCTTGTCCTTTTCCTGCTGGTTGCTCC
CATTCTTAGGTGAATTTAAGGAGGCCAGGCTAAAGCCGTCGCATGTCTGATTGCTCACCAGGTAAATGTC
GCTAATGTTTTCCAACGCGAGAAGGTGTTGAGCGCGGAGCTGAGTGACGTGACAACATGGGTATGCCCAA
TTGCCCCATGTTGGGAGGACGAAAATGGTGACAAGACAGATGGCCAGAAATACACCAACAGCACGCATGA
TGTCTACTGGGGATTTATTCTTTAGTGCGGGGGAATACACGGCTTTTAATACGATTGAGGGCGTCTCCTA
ACAAGTTACATCACTCCTGCCCTTCCTCACCCTCATCTCCATCACCTCCTTCATCTCCGTCATCTCCGTC
ATCACCCTCCGCGGCAGCCCCTTCCACCATAGGTGGAAACCAGGGAGGCAAATCTACTCCATCGTCAAAG
CTGCACACAGTCACCCTGATATTGCAGGTAGGAGCGGGCTTTGTCATAACAAGGTCCTTAATCGCATCCT
TCAAAACCTCAGCAAATATATGAGTTTGTAAAAAGACCATGAAATAACAGACAATGGACTCCCTTAGCGG
GCCAGGTTGTGGGCCGGGTCCAGGGGCCATTCCAAAGGGGAGACGACTCAATGGTGTAAGACGACATTGT
GGAATAGCAAGGGCAGTTCCTCGCCTTAGGTTGTAAAGGGAGGTCTTACTACCTCCATATACGAACACAC
CGGCGACCCAAGTTCCTTCGTCGGTAGTCCTTTCTACGTGACTCCTAGCCAGGAGAGCTCTTAAACCTTC
TGCAATGTTCTCAAATTTCGGGTTGGAACCTCCTTGACCACGATGCTTTCCAAACCACCCTCCTTTTTTG
CGCCTGCCTCCATCACCCTGACCCCGGGGTCCAGTGCTTGGGCCTTCTCCTGGGTCATCTGCGGGGCCCT
GCTCTATCGCTCCCGGGGGCACGTCAGGCTCACCATCTGGGCCACCTTCTTGGTGGTATTCAAAATAATC
GGCTTCCCCTACAGGGTGGAAAAATGGCCTTCTACCTGGAGGGGGCCTGCGCGGTGGAGACCCGGATGAT
GATGACTGACTACTGGGACTCCTGGGCCTCTTTTCTCCACGTCCACGACCTCTCCCCCTGGCTCTTTCAC
GACTTCCCCCCCTGGCTCTTTCACGTCCTCTACCCCGGCGGCCTCCACTACCTCCTCGACCCCGGCCTCC
ACTACCTCCTCGACCCCGGCCTCCACTGCCTCCTCGACCCCGGCCTCCACCTCCTGCTCC
